Addgene plasmid #103546: LSB-hsa-miR-4755-3p
Purpose: Used to sense miRNA activity using fluorescence based tools. hsa-miR-4755-3p target in 3' UTR of of mKate. miRNA activity can be measured by the repression of mKate2 relative to EBFP2 fluorescent proteins . Plasmid is inherently unstable; please see Depositor Comments
Depositing lab: Ron Weiss. Depositing organization: Massachusetts Institute of Technology. Publication: A mixed antagonistic/synergistic miRNA repression model enables accurate predictions of multi-input miRNA sensor activity. Gam JJ, Babb J, Weiss R. Nat Commun. 2018 Jun 22;9(1):2430. doi: 10.1038/s41467-018-04575-0. PubMed 29934631.
Backbone
  Vector backbone: Low Sensor Backbone (LSB)
  Vector type: Mammalian Expression, Synthetic Biology
Growth in bacteria
  Bacterial resistance: Ampicillin and Kanamycin, 100 & 50 μg/mL
  Growth temperature: 30°C
  Growth strain: NEB Stable
  Copy number: High Copy
Gene/Insert
  Gene/Insert name: hsa-miR-4755-3p target
  Species: H. sapiens (human)
  Entrez Gene: MIR4755 (a.k.a. mir-4755)
  Promoter: EF-1a
  Cloning method: Gibson Cloning
Terms and licenses: Academic/Nonprofit Terms; Industry Terms: Not Available to Industry
Depositor comments: Please note that this plasmid is inherently unstable due to a repeating poly A element. We recommend performing a diagnostic digest on multiple colonies upon receipt. The depositors would like to note the presence of several discrepancies between the depositor sequence and physical plasmid sequence. In particular, the sequences upstream and downstream of the puromycin coding region have 10 bp insertions which do not affect the ability to perform puromycin selection. The sequences for those regions within the physical plasmids are as follows: Upstream of Puro: GAATTCGACCGCCTGTCTCAAGGTGCCACC; Downstream of Puro: GCTTTGAGACTACGCGTGAATTCACTCCTC. Please contact if you are interested in this plasmid prior to placing an order.
How to cite: LSB-hsa-miR-4755-3p was a gift from Ron Weiss (Addgene plasmid # 103546 ; http://n2t.net/addgene:103546 ; RRID:Addgene_103546)
