[The description below was written by a language model from this plasmid's Addgene catalogue record and pLannotate feature annotations shown in this document.]
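Description:
LSB-hsa-miR-4755-3p is a mammalian expression plasmid of about 11 kb, built on the Low Sensor Backbone (LSB) as a fluorescence-based sensor of microRNA activity. It replicates in E. coli from a high-copy ColE1/pUC-type origin and carries both β-lactamase (AmpR) and an aminoglycoside phosphotransferase (KanR), so it is maintained under combined ampicillin and kanamycin selection. A residual lac promoter/operator segment from the cloning history is also present.

The payload is two parallel transcription units, each driven by the human EF-1α core promoter with its intron A and terminated by a rabbit β-globin polyadenylation region. Both are flanked by attB4, attB1 and attB2 scars that point to Gateway-style assembly of the promoter and coding modules. The first unit expresses the red fluorescent protein mKate2, with the target site for human miR-4755-3p placed in its 3' UTR. That target is not annotated separately in the feature table, but presumably lies in the gap between the mKate2 cassette and its poly(A) region. The second unit expresses the blue protein EBFP2 without a target site and acts as an internal reference for transfection and expression level. When miR-4755-3p is active in a cell, mKate2 output falls relative to EBFP2, giving a ratiometric readout of miRNA-mediated repression.

A puromycin N-acetyltransferase gene with a third β-globin poly(A) allows puromycin selection of mammalian cells, though no promoter for it is annotated. The depositor notes that the repeated poly(A) elements make the plasmid inherently unstable. The physical plasmid also differs slightly from the deposited sequence, including short insertions flanking the puromycin coding region that do not impair selection.
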