Features (pLannotate 1.2.2; 28 found; start..end, strand, type, name):
     87..675     -  rep_origin     ori: high-copy-number ColE1/pMB1/pBR322/pUC origin of replication
    846..1706    -  CDS            AmpR: β-lactamase; bla; confers resistance to ampicillin, carbenicillin, and related antibiotics
   1707..1778    -  promoter       AmpR promoter: bla
   1857..2456    +  CDS            PuroR: puromycin N-acetyltransferase; pac from Streptomyces alboniger; confers resistance to puromycin
   2461..2541    +  CDS            HBB (fragment): HBB_PONPY - Experimental evidence at transcript level: Swiss-Prot protein existence level 2. Involved in oxygen transport from the lung to the various peripheral tissues. From Pongo pygmaeus (Bornean orangutan).
   2612..2667    +  polyA_signal   β-globin poly(A) signal: rabbit β-globin polyadenylation signal (Gil and Proudfoot, 1987)
   3646..3666    +  protein_bind   attB4: mutant version of attB; core recombination site for the Gateway® BP reaction BP Clonase™
   3734..3945    +  promoter       EF-1α core promoter: core promoter for human elongation factor EF-1α
   3946..4884    +  intron         EF-1α intron A: intron upstream of the start codon of human EF-1α
   4911..4931    +  protein_bind   attB1: mutant version of attB; core recombination site for the Gateway® BP reaction BP Clonase™
   4951..5646    +  CDS            mKate2: mKate2 is a basic (constitutively fluorescent) red fluorescent protein published in 2009, derived from Entacmaea quadricolor. It is reported to be a rapidly-maturing monomer with moderate acid sensitivity.
   5666..5690    -  protein_bind   attB2: mutant version of attB; recombination site for the Gateway® BP reaction BP Clonase™
   5834..5908    +  CDS            HBB (fragment): HBB_PONPY - Experimental evidence at transcript level: Swiss-Prot protein existence level 2. Involved in oxygen transport from the lung to the various peripheral tissues. From Pongo pygmaeus (Bornean orangutan).
   5979..6034    +  polyA_signal   β-globin poly(A) signal: rabbit β-globin polyadenylation signal (Gil and Proudfoot, 1987)
   6418..6443    +  misc_feature   SA: splice acceptor site
   7115..7135    +  protein_bind   attB4: mutant version of attB; core recombination site for the Gateway® BP reaction BP Clonase™
   7203..7414    +  promoter       EF-1α core promoter: core promoter for human elongation factor EF-1α
   7415..8353    +  intron         EF-1α intron A: intron upstream of the start codon of human EF-1α
   8380..8400    +  protein_bind   attB1: mutant version of attB; core recombination site for the Gateway® BP reaction BP Clonase™
   8411..9127    +  CDS            EBFP2: EBFP2 is a basic (constitutively fluorescent) blue fluorescent protein published in 2007, derived from Aequorea victoria. It is reported to be a rapidly-maturing monomer with moderate acid sensitivity.
   9135..9159    -  protein_bind   attB2: mutant version of attB; recombination site for the Gateway® BP reaction BP Clonase™
   9163..9243    +  CDS            HBB (fragment): HBB_PONPY - Experimental evidence at transcript level: Swiss-Prot protein existence level 2. Involved in oxygen transport from the lung to the various peripheral tissues. From Pongo pygmaeus (Bornean orangutan).
   9314..9369    +  polyA_signal   β-globin poly(A) signal: rabbit β-globin polyadenylation signal (Gil and Proudfoot, 1987)
   9752..9774    -  protein_bind   lac operator (fragment): The lac repressor binds to the lac operator to inhibit transcription in E. coli. This inhibition can be relieved by adding lactose or isopropyl-β-D-thiogalactopyranoside (IPTG). lac repressor encoded by lacI
   9778..9808    -  promoter       lac promoter: promoter for the E. coli lac operon
   9823..9844    -  protein_bind   CAP binding site: CAP binding activates transcription in the presence of cAMP. E. coli catabolite activator protein
   9857..9896    -  CDS            lacI (fragment): lac repressor; lacI; The lac repressor binds to the lac operator to inhibit transcription in E. coli. This inhibition can be relieved by adding lactose or isopropyl-β-D-thiogalactopyranoside (IPTG).
  10069..10878   +  CDS            KanR: aminoglycoside phosphotransferase; aph(3')-Ia; confers resistance to kanamycin in bacteria or G418 (Geneticin®) in eukaryotes
>Addgene plasmid #103546 | LSB-hsa-miR-4755-3p | depositor full sequence | sequence record 196140 | Full Sequence
AATTGAGGGGATAACGCAGGAAAGAACATGTGAGCAAAAGGCCAGCAAAAGGCCAGGAACCGTAAAAAGG
CCGCGTTGCTGGCGTTTTTCCATAGGCTCCGCCCCCCTGACGAGCATCACAAAAATCGACGCTCAAGTCA
GAGGTGGCGAAACCCGACAGGACTATAAAGATACCAGGCGTTTCCCCCTGGAAGCTCCCTCGTGCGCTCT
CCTGTTCCGACCCTGCCGCTTACCGGATACCTGTCCGCCTTTCTCCCTTCGGGAAGCGTGGCGCTTTCTC
ATAGCTCACGCTGTAGGTATCTCAGTTCGGTGTAGGTCGTTCGCTCCAAGCTGGGCTGTGTGCACGAACC
CCCCGTTCAGCCCGACCGCTGCGCCTTATCCGGTAACTATCGTCTTGAGTCCAACCCGGTAAGACACGAC
TTATCGCCACTGGCAGCAGCCACTGGTAACAGGATTAGCAGAGCGAGGTATGTAGGCGGTGCTACAGAGT
TCTTGAAGTGGTGGCCTAACTACGGCTACACTAGAAGAACAGTATTTGGTATCTGCGCTCTGCTGAAGCC
AGTTACCTTCGGAAAAAGAGTTGGTAGCTCTTGATCCGGCAAACAAACCACCGCTGGTAGCGGTGGTTTT
TTTGTTTGCAAGCAGCAGATTACGCGCAGAAAAAAAGGATCTCAAGAAGATCCTTTGATCTTTTCTACGG
GGTCTGACGCTCAGTGGAACGAAAACTCACGTTAAGGGATTTTGGTCATGAGATTATCAAAAAGGATCTT
CACCTAGATCCTTTTAAATTAAAAATGAAGTTTTAAATCAATCTAAAGTATATATGAGTAAACTTGGTCT
GACAGTTACCAATGCTTAATCAGTGAGGCACCTATCTCAGCGATCTGTCTATTTCGTTCATCCATAGTTG
CCTGACTCCCCGTCGTGTAGATAACTACGATACGGGAGGGCTTACCATCTGGCCCCAGTGCTGCAATGAT
ACCGCGAGAACCACGCTCACCGGCTCCAGATTTATCAGCAATAAACCAGCCAGCCGGAAGGGCCGAGCGC
AGAAGTGGTCCTGCAACTTTATCCGCCTCCATCCAGTCTATTAATTGTTGCCGGGAAGCTAGAGTAAGTA
GTTCGCCAGTTAATAGTTTGCGCAACGTTGTTGCCATTGCTACAGGCATCGTGGTGTCACGCTCGTCGTT
TGGTATGGCTTCATTCAGCTCCGGTTCCCAACGATCAAGGCGAGTTACATGATCCCCCATGTTGTGCAAA
AAAGCGGTTAGCTCCTTCGGTCCTCCGATCGTTGTCAGAAGTAAGTTGGCCGCAGTGTTATCACTCATGG
TTATGGCAGCACTGCATAATTCTCTTACTGTCATGCCATCCGTAAGATGCTTTTCTGTGACTGGTGAGTA
CTCAACCAAGTCATTCTGAGAATAGTGTATGCGGCGACCGAGTTGCTCTTGCCCGGCGTCAATACGGGAT
AATACCGCGCCACATAGCAGAACTTTAAAAGTGCTCATCATTGGAAAACGTTCTTCGGGGCGAAAACTCT
CAAGGATCTTACCGCTGTTGAGATCCAGTTCGATGTAACCCACTCGTGCACCCAACTGATCTTCAGCATC
TTTTACTTTCACCAGCGTTTCTGGGTGAGCAAAAACAGGAAGGCAAAATGCCGCAAAAAAGGGAATAAGG
GCGACACGGAAATGTTGAATACTCATACTCTTCCTTTTTCAATATTATTGAAGCATTTATCAGGGTTATT
GTCTCATGAGCGGATACATATTTGAATGTAGCTCCGAATTTCTCGAGGGCTTGTCGACGACGGCGGTCTC
CGTCGTCAGGATCATGAATTCGACCCGCCTGCCACCATGACCGAGTACAAGCCCACGGTGCGCCTCGCCA
CCCGCGACGACGTCCCCCGGGCCGTACGCACCCTCGCCGCCGCGTTCGCCGACTACCCCGCCACGCGCCA
CACCGTCGACCCGGACCGCCACATCGAGCGGGTCACCGAGCTGCAAGAACTCTTCCTCACGCGCGTCGGG
CTCGACATCGGCAAGGTGTGGGTCGCGGACGACGGCGCCGCGGTGGCGGTCTGGACCACGCCGGAGAGCG
TCGAAGCGGGGGCGGTGTTCGCCGAGATCGGCCCGCGCATGGCCGAGTTGAGCGGTTCCCGGCTGGCCGC
GCAGCAACAGATGGAAGGCCTCCTGGCGCCGCACCGGCCCAAGGAGCCCGCGTGGTTCCTGGCCACCGTC
GGCGTCTCGCCCGACCACCAGGGCAAGGGTCTGGGCAGCGCCGTCGTGCTCCCCGGAGTGGAGGCGGCCG
AGCGCGCCGGGGTGCCCGCCTTCCTGGAGACATCCGCGCCCCGCAACCTCCCCTTCTACGAGCGGCTCGG
CTTCACCGTCACCGCCGACGTCGAGGTGCCCGAAGGACCGCGCACCTGGTGCATGACCCGCAAGCCCGGT
GCCTGATACGCGTGAATTCACTCCTCAGGTGCAGGCTGCCTATCAGAAGGTGGTGGCTGGTGTGGCCAAT
GCCCTGGCTCACAAATACCACTGAGATCTTTTTCCCTCTGCCAAAAATTATGGGGACATCATGAAGCCCC
TTGAGCATCTGACTTCTGGCTAATAAAGGAAATTTATTTTCATTGCAATAGTGTGTTGGAATTTTTTGTG
TCTCTCACTCGGAAGGACATATGGGAGGGCAAATCATTTAAAACATCAGAATGAGTATTTGGTTTAGAGT
TTGGCAACATATGCCCATATGCTGGCTGCCATGAACAAAGGTTGGCTATAAAGAGGTCATCAGTATATGA
AACAGCCCCCTGCTGTCCATTCCTTATTCCATAGAAAAGCCTTGACTTGAGGTTAGATTTTTTTTATATT
TTGTTTTGTGTTATTTTTTTCTTTAACATCCCTAAAATTTTCCTTACATGTTTTACTAGCCAGATTTTTC
CTCCTCTCCTGACTACTCCCAGTCATAGCTGTCCCTCTTCTCTTATGGAGATCCCTCGACCTGCAGCCCA
AGCTTGAATTCTCTAGAATTACCCTGTTATCCCTATGCTTGGTTTACCGAGCTCTTATTGGTTTTCAAAC
TTCATTGACTGTGCCCAACGCGCCTGGGAGCTCACGGGGACAGCCCCCCCCCAAAGCCCCCAGGGATGTA
ATTACGTCCCTCCCCCGCTAGGGGGCAGCAGCGAGCCGCCCGGGGCTCCGCTCCGGTCCGGCGCTCCCCC
CGCATCCCCGAGCCGGCAGCGTGCGGGGACAGCCCGGGCACGGGGAAGGTGGCACGGGATCGCTTTCCTC
TGAACGCTTCTCGCTGCTCTTTGAGCCTGCAGACACCTGGGGGGATACGGGGAAAAAGCTAGGCTGAAAG
ACCGGTTCTTAGAATGACACGCGCCTGGGAGCTCACGGGGACAGCCCCCCCCCAAAGCCCCCAGGGATGT
AATTACGTCCCTCCCCCGCTAGGGGGCAGCAGCGAGCCGCCCGGGGCTCCGCTCCGGTCCGGCGCTCCCC
CCGCATCCCCGAGCCGGCAGCGTGCGGGGACAGCCCGGGCACGGGGAAGGTGGCACGGGATCGCTTTCCT
CTGAACGCTTCTCGCTGCTCTTTGAGCCTGCAGACACCTGGGGGGATACGGGGAAAAAGCTAACTTCTGA
GACGACAACTTTGTATAGAAAAGTTGGCTCCGAATTCGCCCTTGACAGCAGAGATCCAGTTTGGTTAATT
AATTGGCTCCGGTGCCCGTCAGTGGGCAGAGCGCACATCGCCCACAGTCCCCGAGAAGTTGTGGGGAGGG
GTCGGCAATTGAACCGGTGCCTAGAGAAGGTGGCGCGGGGTAAACTGGGAAAGTGATGTCGTGTACTGGC
TCCGCCTTTTTCCCGAGGGTGGGGGAGAACCGTATATAAGTGCAGTAGTCGCCGTGAACGTTCTTTTTCG
CAACGGGTTTGCCGCCAGAACACAGGTAAGTGCCGTGTGTGGTTCCCGCGGGCCTGGCCTCTTTACGGGT
TATGGCCCTTGCGTGCCTTGAATTACTTCCACCTGGCTGCAGTACGTGATTCTTGATCCCGAGCTTCGGG
TTGGAAGTGGGTGGGAGAGTTCGAGGCCTTGCGCTTAAGGAGCCCCTTCGCCTCGTGCTTGAGTTGAGGC
CTGGCCTGGGCGCTGGGGCCGCCGCGTGCGAATCTGGTGGCACCTTCGCGCCTGTCTCGCTGCTTTCGAT
AAGTCTCTAGCCATTTAAAATTTTTGATGACCTGCTGCGACGCTTTTTTTCTGGCAAGATAGTCTTGTAA
ATGCGGGCCAAGATCTGCACACTGGTATTTCGGTTTTTGGGGCCGCGGGCGGCGACGGGGCCCGTGCGTC
CCAGCGCACATGTTCGGCGAGGCGGGGCCTGCGAGCGCGGCCACCGAGAATCGGACGGGGGTAGTCTCAA
GCTGGCCGGCCTGCTCTGGTGCCTGGCCTCGCGCCGCCGTGTATCGCCCCGCCCTGGGCGGCAAGGCTGG
CCCGGTCGGCACCAGTTGCGTGAGCGGAAAGATGGCCGCTTCCCGGCCCTGCTGCAGGGAGCTCAAAATG
GAGGACGCGGCGCTCGGGAGAGCGGGCGGGTGAGTCACCCACACAAAGGAAAAGGGCCTTTCCGTCCTCA
GCCGTCGCTTCATGTGACTCCACGGAGTACCGGGCGCCGTCCAGGCACCTCGATTAGTTCTCGAGCTTTT
GGAGTACGTCGTCTTTAGGTTGGGGGGAGGGGTTTTATGCGATGGAGTTTCCCCACACTGAGTGGGTGGA
GACTGAAGTTAGGCCAGCTTGGCACTTGATGTAATTCTCCTTGGAATTTGCCCTTTTTGAGTTTGGATCT
TGGTTCATTCTCAAGCCTCAGACAGTGGTTCAAAGTTTTTTTCTTCCATTTCAGGTGTCGTGAGAAGGGC
GAATTCGACCCAAGTTTGTACAAAAAAGCAGGCTGGATCCAGGTGCCACCATGGTGAGCGAGCTGATTAA
GGAGAACATGCACATGAAGCTGTACATGGAGGGCACCGTGAACAACCACCACTTCAAGTGCACATCCGAG
GGCGAAGGCAAGCCCTACGAGGGCACCCAGACCATGAGAATCAAGGCGGTCGAGGGCGGCCCTCTCCCCT
TCGCCTTCGACATCCTGGCTACCAGCTTCATGTACGGCAGCAAAACCTTCATCAACCACACCCAGGGCAT
CCCCGACTTCTTTAAGCAGTCCTTCCCCGAGGGCTTCACATGGGAGAGAGTCACCACATACGAAGATGGG
GGCGTGCTGACCGCTACCCAGGACACCAGCCTCCAGGACGGCTGCCTCATCTACAACGTCAAGATCAGAG
GGGTGAACTTCCCATCCAACGGCCCTGTGATGCAGAAGAAAACACTCGGCTGGGAGGCCTCCACCGAGAC
ACTGTACCCCGCTGACGGCGGCCTGGAAGGCAGAGCCGACATGGCCCTGAAGCTCGTGGGCGGGGGCCAC
CTGATCTGCAACCTTAAGACCACATACAGATCCAAGAAACCCGCTAAGAACCTCAAGATGCCCGGCGTCT
ACTATGTGGACAGGAGACTGGAAAGAATCAAGGAGGCCGACAAAGAGACATACGTCGAGCAGCACGAGGT
GGCTGTGGCCAGATACTGCGACCTCCCTAGCAAACTGGGGCACAAACTTAATTGAGAATTCTACCACCCA
GCTTTCTTGTACAAAGTGGTACGTCTCAAGACCAGAGGTCTCTGCTTTGAGATAGACTTTCCCTTCAGAG
CCTGGCTACTTTCCCTTCAGAGCCTGGCTACTTTCCCTTCAGAGCCTGGCTACTTTCCCTTCAGAGCCTG
GCTCAACCAGAAGAGACCTGTGCTTCACTCCTCAGGTGCAGGCTGCCTATCAGAAGGTGGTGGCTGGTGT
GGCCAATGCCCTGGCTCACAAATACCACTGAGATCTTTTTCCCTCTGCCAAAAATTATGGGGACATCATG
AAGCCCCTTGAGCATCTGACTTCTGGCTAATAAAGGAAATTTATTTTCATTGCAATAGTGTGTTGGAATT
TTTTGTGTCTCTCACTCGGAAGGACATATGGGAGGGCAAATCATTTAAAACATCAGAATGAGTATTTGGT
TTAGAGTTTGGCAACATATGCCCATATGCTGGCTGCCATGAACAAAGGTTGGCTATAAAGAGGTCATCAG
TATATGAAACAGCCCCCTGCTGTCCATTCCTTATTCCATAGAAAAGCCTTGACTTGAGGTTAGATTTTTT
TTATATTTTGTTTTGTGTTATTTTTTTCTTTAACATCCCTAAAATTTTCCTTACATGTTTTACTAGCCAG
ATTTTTCCTCCTCTCCTGACTACTCCCAGTCATAGCTGTCCCTCTTCTCTTATGGAGATCCCGAGCGGTG
CGTTTTTATGCTTGTAGTATTGTATAATGTTTTTAAGATCCAAGCTTCTGACCTCTTCTCTTCCTCCCAC
AGGGCCTCGAGACAATTGCATCGATGGTACCAGTGAAAGTCTGCAATGAATTCGAGTTGGCGCGCCTGTC
ATTCTAAATCTCTCTTTCAGCCTAAAGCTTTTTCCCCGTATCCCCCCAGGTGTCTGCAGGCTCAAAGAGC
AGCGAGAAGCGTTCAGAGGAAAGCGATCCCGTGCCACCTTCCCCGTGCCCGGGCTGTCCCCGCACGCTGC
CGGCTCGGGGATGCGGGGGGAGCGCCGGACCGGAGCGGAGCCCCGGGCGGCTCGCTGCTGCCCCCTAGCG
GGGGAGGGACGTAATTACATCCCTGGGGGCTTTGGGAGGGGGCTGTCCCCGTGAGCTCCCAGGCGCGCCT
GTCATTCTAAATCTCTCTTTCAGCCTAAAGCTTTTTCCCCGTATCCCCCCAGGTGTCTGCAGGCTCAAAG
AGCAGCGAGAAGCGTTCAGAGGAAAGCGATCCCGTGCCACCTTCCCCGTGCCCGGGCTGTCCCCGCACGC
TGCCGGCTCGGGGATGCGGGGGGAGCGCCGGACCGGAGCGGAGCCCCGGGCGGCTCGCTGCTGCCCCCTA
GCGGGGGAGGGACGTAATTACATCCCTGGGGGCTTTGGGGGGGGGCTGTCCCCGTGAGCTCCCAGGCGCG
CCAACTCGGTACCGTATCGATGTCGACGTTAACGCTAGTGATATCAACTTTGTATAGAAAAGTTGGCTCC
GAATTCGCCCTTGACAGCAGAGATCCAGTTTGGTTAATTAATTGGCTCCGGTGCCCGTCAGTGGGCAGAG
CGCACATCGCCCACAGTCCCCGAGAAGTTGTGGGGAGGGGTCGGCAATTGAACCGGTGCCTAGAGAAGGT
GGCGCGGGGTAAACTGGGAAAGTGATGTCGTGTACTGGCTCCGCCTTTTTCCCGAGGGTGGGGGAGAACC
GTATATAAGTGCAGTAGTCGCCGTGAACGTTCTTTTTCGCAACGGGTTTGCCGCCAGAACACAGGTAAGT
GCCGTGTGTGGTTCCCGCGGGCCTGGCCTCTTTACGGGTTATGGCCCTTGCGTGCCTTGAATTACTTCCA
CCTGGCTGCAGTACGTGATTCTTGATCCCGAGCTTCGGGTTGGAAGTGGGTGGGAGAGTTCGAGGCCTTG
CGCTTAAGGAGCCCCTTCGCCTCGTGCTTGAGTTGAGGCCTGGCCTGGGCGCTGGGGCCGCCGCGTGCGA
ATCTGGTGGCACCTTCGCGCCTGTCTCGCTGCTTTCGATAAGTCTCTAGCCATTTAAAATTTTTGATGAC
CTGCTGCGACGCTTTTTTTCTGGCAAGATAGTCTTGTAAATGCGGGCCAAGATCTGCACACTGGTATTTC
GGTTTTTGGGGCCGCGGGCGGCGACGGGGCCCGTGCGTCCCAGCGCACATGTTCGGCGAGGCGGGGCCTG
CGAGCGCGGCCACCGAGAATCGGACGGGGGTAGTCTCAAGCTGGCCGGCCTGCTCTGGTGCCTGGCCTCG
CGCCGCCGTGTATCGCCCCGCCCTGGGCGGCAAGGCTGGCCCGGTCGGCACCAGTTGCGTGAGCGGAAAG
ATGGCCGCTTCCCGGCCCTGCTGCAGGGAGCTCAAAATGGAGGACGCGGCGCTCGGGAGAGCGGGCGGGT
GAGTCACCCACACAAAGGAAAAGGGCCTTTCCGTCCTCAGCCGTCGCTTCATGTGACTCCACGGAGTACC
GGGCGCCGTCCAGGCACCTCGATTAGTTCTCGAGCTTTTGGAGTACGTCGTCTTTAGGTTGGGGGGAGGG
GTTTTATGCGATGGAGTTTCCCCACACTGAGTGGGTGGAGACTGAAGTTAGGCCAGCTTGGCACTTGATG
TAATTCTCCTTGGAATTTGCCCTTTTTGAGTTTGGATCTTGGTTCATTCTCAAGCCTCAGACAGTGGTTC
AAAGTTTTTTTCTTCCATTTCAGGTGTCGTGAGAAGGGCGAATTCGACCCAAGTTTGTACAAAAAAGCAG
GCTCGCCACCATGGTGAGCAAGGGCGAGGAGCTGTTCACCGGGGTGGTGCCCATCCTGGTCGAGCTGGAC
GGCGACGTAAACGGCCACAAGTTCAGCGTGAGGGGCGAGGGCGAGGGCGATGCCACCAACGGCAAGCTGA
CCCTGAAGTTCATCTGCACCACCGGCAAGCTGCCCGTGCCCTGGCCCACCCTCGTGACCACCCTGAGCCA
CGGCGTGCAGTGCTTCGCCCGCTACCCCGACCACATGAAGCAGCACGACTTCTTCAAGTCCGCCATGCCC
GAAGGCTACGTCCAGGAGCGCACCATCTTCTTCAAGGACGACGGCACCTACAAGACCCGCGCCGAGGTGA
AGTTCGAGGGCGACACCCTAGTGAACCGCATCGAGCTGAAGGGCGTCGACTTCAAGGAGGACGGCAACAT
CCTGGGGCACAAGCTGGAGTACAACTTCAACAGCCACAACATCTATATCATGGCCGTCAAGCAGAAGAAC
GGCATCAAGGTGAACTTCAAGATCCGCCACAACGTGGAGGACGGCAGCGTGCAGCTCGCCGACCACTACC
AGCAGAACACCCCCATCGGCGACGGCCCCGTGCTGCTGCCCGACAGCCACTACCTGAGCACCCAGTCCGT
GCTGAGCAAAGACCCCAACGAGAAGCGCGATCACATGGTCCTGCTGGAGTTCCGCACCGCCGCCGGGATC
ACTCTCGGCATGGACGAGCTGTACAAGTAATACCACCCAGCTTTCTTGTACAAAGTGGTACGCGTGAATT
CACTCCTCAGGTGCAGGCTGCCTATCAGAAGGTGGTGGCTGGTGTGGCCAATGCCCTGGCTCACAAATAC
CACTGAGATCTTTTTCCCTCTGCCAAAAATTATGGGGACATCATGAAGCCCCTTGAGCATCTGACTTCTG
GCTAATAAAGGAAATTTATTTTCATTGCAATAGTGTGTTGGAATTTTTTGTGTCTCTCACTCGGAAGGAC
ATATGGGAGGGCAAATCATTTAAAACATCAGAATGAGTATTTGGTTTAGAGTTTGGCAACATATGCCCAT
ATGCTGGCTGCCATGAACAAAGGTTGGCTATAAAGAGGTCATCAGTATATGAAACAGCCCCCTGCTGTCC
ATTCCTTATTCCATAGAAAAGCCTTGACTTGAGGTTAGATTTTTTTTATATTTTGTTTTGTGTTATTTTT
TTCTTTAACATCCCTAAAATTTTCCTTACATGTTTTACTAGCCAGATTTTTCCTCCTCTCCTGACTACTC
CCAGTCATAGCTGTCCCTCTTCTCTTATGGAGATCCCTCGACCTGCAGCCCAAGCTTGGCGTAATCATGG
TCATAGCTGTTTCCTGTGTGAAATTGTTATCCGCTCACAATTCCACACAACATACGAGCCGGAAGCATAA
AGTGTAAAGCCTGGGGTGCCTAATGAGTGAGCTAACTCACATTAATTGCGTTGCGCTCACTGCCCGCTTT
CCAGTCGGGAAACCTGTCGTGCCAGCGGATCGACAGTACTAAGCTTGGTCTAATACCCAATCTCTCGTCT
TATCCAGATGTTTTATACGCCTCTGGCCCGTGTCTCAAAATCTCTGATGTTACATTGCACAAGATAAAAT
AATATCATCATGAACAATAAAACTGTCTGCTTACATAAACAGTAATACAAGGGGTGTTATGAGCCATATT
CAACGGGAAACGTCGAGGCCGCGATTAAATTCCAACATGGATGCTGATTTATATGGGTATAAATGGGCTC
GCGATAATGTCGGGCAATCAGGTGCGACAATCTATCGCTTGTATGGGAAGCCCGATGCGCCAGAGTTGTT
TCTGAAACATGGCAAAGGTAGCGTTGCCAATGATGTTACAGATGAGATGGTCAGACTAAACTGGCTGACG
GAATTTATGCCTCTTCCGACCATCAAGCATTTTATCCGTACTCCTGATGATGCATGGTTACTCACCACTG
CGATCCCCGGAAAAACAGCATTCCAGGTATTAGAAGAATATCCTGATTCAGGTGAAAATATTGTTGATGC
GCTGGCAGTGTTCCTGCGCCGGTTGCATTCGATTCCTGTTTGTAATTGTCCTTTTAACAGCGATCGCGTA
TTTCGTCTCGCTCAGGCGCAATCACGAATGAATAACGGTTTGGTTGATGCGAGTGATTTTGATGACGAGC
GTAATGGCTGGCCTGTTGAACAAGTCTGGAAAGAAATGCATAAACTTTTGCCATTCTCACCGGATTCAGT
CGTCACTCATGGTGATTTCTCACTTGATAACCTTATTTTTGACGAGGGGAAATTAATAGGTTGTATTGAT
GTTGGACGAGTCGGAATCGCAGACCGATACCAGGATCTTGCCATCCTATGGAACTGCCTCGGTGAGTTTT
CTCCTTCATTACAGAAACGGCTTTTTCAAAAATATGGTATTGATAATCCTGATATGAATAAATTGCAGTT
TCATTTGATGCTCGATGAGTTTTTCTAATCAGAATTGGTTAATTGGTTGTAACACTGGCAGAGCATTACG
CTGACTTGACGGGACGGCGCAAGCTCATGACCAAAATCCCTTAACGTGAGTTACGCGTCGTTCCACTGAG
CGTCAGAGGTATCACTAGTATTACAGAGGTAAGTTATAACAGTCGCCTAACCC
