>Addgene plasmid #103546 | LSB-hsa-miR-4755-3p | depositor partial sequence | sequence record 196141 | hsa-miR-4755-3p target
ACTTTCCCTTCAGAGCCTGGCT
